Addgene plasmid #66286: FSHR-Tango
Purpose: Expression of G protein-coupled receptors for PRESTO-Tango: parallel receptorome expression and screening via transcriptional output, with transcriptional activation following arrestin translocation
Depositing lab: Bryan Roth. Depositing organization: University of North Carolina at Chapel Hill. Publication: PRESTO-Tango as an open-source resource for interrogation of the druggable human GPCRome. Kroeze WK, Sassano MF, Huang XP, Lansu K, McCorvy JD, Giguere PM, Sciaky N, Roth BL. Nat Struct Mol Biol. 2015 May;22(5):362-9. doi: 10.1038/nsmb.3014. Epub 2015 Apr 20. PubMed 25895059.
Backbone
  Vector backbone: empty Tango
  Backbone size w/o insert (bp): 6632
  Vector type: Mammalian Expression
  Selectable markers: Neomycin (select with G418)
Growth in bacteria
  Bacterial resistance: Ampicillin, 100 μg/mL
  Growth temperature: 37°C
  Growth strain: DH5alpha
  Copy number: High Copy
Gene/Insert
  Gene/Insert name: FSHR
  Species: H. sapiens (human)
  Insert size (bp): 2085
  Entrez Gene: FSHR (a.k.a. FSHR1, FSHRO, LGR1, ODG1)
  Promoter: CMV
  Tag / fusion protein: FLAG (N terminal on backbone)
  Cloning method: Restriction Enzyme; 5′ cloning site NotI (not destroyed); 3′ cloning site XhoI (unknown if destroyed)
  Sequencing primers: 5′ CMV-F; 3′ Tet-R
Terms and licenses: Academic/Nonprofit Terms; Industry Terms: Not Available to Industry
Depositor comments: Please note: Most of the PRESTO-Tango vectors do not contain the XhoI cut site downstream of the tTA sequence and instead carry an XbaI site. If you need to perform an XhoI digest we recommend sequencing with a forward primer at the C-terminus of tTA to determine which of the two sites is present. Suggested primer: 5-gagctccacttagacggcgagg-3. Original backbone was pcDNA3.1(+). These plasmids were generated as part of the Illuminating the Druggable Genome (IDG) program sponsored by the NIH Common Fund. The goal of this program is to identify, gather, and distribute information and resources for proteins that currently are not well-studied yet belong to commonly drug-targeted protein families: protein kinases, non-olfactory G-protein coupled receptors (GPCRs), and ion channels. The IDG program is designed to develop fundamental research tools for understudied proteins, elucidate their function, and disseminate the IDG-related resources and data to the greater scientific community.
How to cite: FSHR-Tango was a gift from Bryan Roth (Addgene plasmid # 66286 ; http://n2t.net/addgene:66286 ; RRID:Addgene_66286)
