[The description below was written by a language model from this plasmid's Addgene catalogue record.]
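Description:
FSHR-Tango is a mammalian expression plasmid from the PRESTO-Tango collection, built on the "empty Tango" backbone, which the record says was derived from pcDNA3.1(+). It is maintained in E. coli as a high-copy plasmid under ampicillin selection. It also carries a neomycin resistance marker, so transfected mammalian cells can be selected with G418. No feature table accompanies this entry, so the origins of replication, polyadenylation signals and the detailed layout of the fusion cassette are not itemised.

The insert is the human follicle-stimulating hormone receptor (FSHR), a G protein-coupled receptor of about 2.1 kb. It is expressed from the CMV promoter and cloned between a preserved NotI site at the 5′ end and a 3′ site recorded as XhoI. The depositor notes that most vectors in this series carry an XbaI site rather than XhoI downstream of the tTA sequence, so the identity of that site is uncertain. The backbone supplies an N-terminal FLAG epitope, which is generally useful for detecting receptor expression. The comments also indicate that a tTA transcriptional activator lies downstream of the receptor.

In the Tango design named in the stated purpose, arrestin translocation to the activated receptor is converted into transcriptional activation. In general terms, recruitment leads to release of the tethered tTA, which then drives a reporter gene supplied separately. The record does not describe the protease cleavage site or other linker modules. The construct is intended for parallel, G protein-independent screening of ligands across the GPCR family. It was generated under a programme that provides research tools for understudied druggable proteins.
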