>Addgene plasmid #66286 | FSHR-Tango | depositor partial sequence | sequence record 113185 | empty Tango
GACGGATCGGGAGATCTCCCGATCCCCTATGGTGCACTCTCAGTACAATCTGCTCTGATGCCGCATAGTT
AAGCCAGTATCTGCTCCCTGCTTGTGTGTTGGAGGTCGCTGAGTAGTGCGCGAGCAAAATTTAAGCTACA
ACAAGGCAAGGCTTGACCGACAATTGCATGAAGAATCTGCTTAGGGTTAGGCGTTTTGCGCTGCTTCGCG
ATGTACGGGCCAGATATACGCGTTGACATTGATTATTGACTAGTTATTAATAGTAATCAATTACGGGGTC
ATTAGTTCATAGCCCATATATGGAGTTCCGCGTTACATAACTTACGGTAAATGGCCCGCCTGGCTGACCG
CCCAACGACCCCCGCCCATTGACGTCAATAATGACGTATGTTCCCATAGTAACGCCAATAGGGACTTTCC
ATTGACGTCAATGGGTGGAGTATTTACGGTAAACTGCCCACTTGGCAGTACATCAAGTGTATCATATGCC
AAGTACGCCCCCTATTGACGTCAATGACGGTAAATGGCCCGCCTGGCATTATGCCCAGTACATGACCTTA
TGGGACTTTCCTACTTGGCAGTACATCTACGTATTAGTCATCGCTATTACCATGGTGATGCGGTTTTGGC
AGTACATCAATGGGCGTGGATAGCGGTTTGACTCACGGGGATTTCCAAGTCTCCACCCCATTGACGTCAA
TGGGAGTTTGTTTTGGCACCAAAATCAACGGGACTTTCCAAAATGTCGTAACAACTCCGCCCCATTGACG
CAAATGGGCGGTAGGCGTGTACGGTGGGAGGTCTATATAAGCAGAGCTCTCTGGCTAACTAGAGAACCCA
CTGCTTACTGGCTTATCGAAATTAATACGACTCACTATAGGGAGACCCAAGCTGGCTAGCGTTTAAACTT
AAGCTTGGTACCGAGCTCGGATCCACTAGTCCAGTGTGGTGGAATTCTGCAGATATCCAGCACAGTGGCG
GCCGCGCCACCATGAAGACGATCATCGCCCTGAGCTACATCTTCTGCCTGGTATTCGCCGACTACAAGGA
CGATGATGACGCCAGCATCGATACCGGTGGACGCACCCCACCCAGCCTGGGTCCCCAAGATGAGTCCTGC
ACCACCGCCAGCTCCTCCCTGGCCAAGGACACTTCATCGACCGGTGAGAACCTGTACTTCCAGCTAAGAT
TAGATAAAAGTAAAGTGATTAACAGCGCATTAGAGCTGCTTAATGAGGTCGGAATCGAAGGTTTAACAAC
CCGTAAACTCGCCCAGAAGCTAGGTGTAGAGCAGCCTACATTGTATTGGCATGTAAAAAATAAGCGGGCT
TTGCTCGACGCCTTAGCCATTGAGATGTTAGATAGGCACCATACTCACTTTTGCCCTTTAGAAGGGGAAA
GCTGGCAAGATTTTTTACGTAATAACGCTAAAAGTTTTAGATGTGCTTTACTAAGTCATCGCGATGGAGC
AAAAGTACATTTAGGTACACGGCCTACAGAAAAACAGTATGAAACTCTCGAAAATCAATTAGCCTTTTTA
TGCCAACAAGGTTTTTCACTAGAGAATGCATTATATGCACTCAGCGCTGTGGGGCATTTTACTTTAGGTT
GCGTATTGGAAGATCAAGAGCATCAAGTCGCTAAAGAAGAAAGGGAAACACCTACTACTGATAGTATGCC
GCCATTATTACGACAAGCTATCGAATTATTTGATCACCAAGGTGCAGAGCCAGCCTTCTTATTCGGCCTT
GAATTGATCATATGCGGATTAGAAAAACAACTTAAATGTGAAAGTGGGTCCGCGTACAGCCGCGCGCGTA
CGAAAAACAATTACGGGTCTACCATCGAGGGCCTGCTCGATCTCCCGGACGACGACGCCCCCGAAGAGGC
GGGGCTGGCGGCTCCGCGCCTGTCCTTTCTCCCCGCGGGACACACGCGCAGACTGTCGACGGCCCCCCCG
ACCGATGTCAGCCTGGGGGACGAGCTCCACTTAGACGGCGAGGACGTGGCGATGGCGCATGCCGACGCGC
TAGACGATTTCGATCTGGACATGTTGGGGGACGGGGATTCCCCGGGTCCGGGATTTACCCCCCACGACTC
CGCCCCCTACGGCGCTCTGGATATGGCCGACTTCGAGTTTGAGCAGATGTTTACCGATGCCCTTGGAATT
GACGAGTACGGTGGGTAGCTCGAGTCTAGAGGGCCCGTTTAAACCCGCTGATCAGCCTCGACTGTGCCTT
CTAGTTGCCAGCCATCTGTTGTTTGCCCCTCCCCCGTGCCTTCCTTGACCCTGGAAGGTGCCACTCCCAC
TGTCCTTTCCTAATAAAATGAGGAAATTGCATCGCATTGTCTGAGTAGGTGTCATTCTATTCTGGGGGGT
GGGGTGGGGCAGGACAGCAAGGGGGAGGATTGGGAAGACAATAGCAGGCATGCTGGGGATGCGGTGGGCT
CTATGGCTTCTGAGGCGGAAAGAACCAGCTGGGGCTCTAGGGGGTATCCCC
[124 nt withheld, positions 2502-2625]
C
[91 nt withheld, positions 2627-2717]
A
[49 nt withheld, positions 2719-2767]
CCTTTGACGTTGGAGTCCACGTTCTTT
[37 nt withheld, positions 2795-2831]
ACCCTATCTCGGTCTATTCTTTTGATTTATAAGGGATTTTGCCGATTTCGGCCTATTGGTTAAAAAATGA
GCTGATTTAACAAAAATTTAACGCGAATTAATTCTGTGGAATGTGTGTCAGTTAGGGTGTGGAAAGTCCC
CAGGCTCCCCAGCAGGCAGAAGTATGCAAAGCATGCATCTCAATTAGTCAGCAACCAGGTGTGGAAAGTC
CCCAGGCTCCCCAGCAGGCAGAAGTATGCAAAGCATGCATCTCAATTAGTCAGCAACCATAGTCCCGCCC
CTAACTCCGCCCATCCCGCCCCTAACTCCGCCCAGTTCCGCCCATTCTCCGCCCCATGGCTGACTAATTT
TTTTTATTTATGCAGAGGCCGAGGCCGCCTCTGCCTCTGAGCTATTCCAGAAGTAGTGAGGAGGCTTTTT
TGGAGGCCTAGGCTTTTGCAAAAAGCTCCCGGGAGCTTGTATATCCATTTTCGGATCTGATCAAGAGACA
GGATGAGGATCGTTTCGCATGATTGAACAAGATGGATTGCACGCAGGTTCTCCGGCCGCTTGGGTGGAGA
GGCTATTCGGCTATGACTGGGCACAACAGACAATCGGCTGCTCTGATGCCGCCGTGTTCCGGCTGTCAGC
GCAGGGGCGCCCGGTTCTTTTTGTCAAGACCGACCTGTCCGGTGCCCTGAATGAACTGCAGGACGAGGCA
GCGCGGCTATCGTGGCTGGCCACGACGGGCGTTCCTTGCGCAGCTGTGCTCGACGTTGTCACTGAAGCGG
GAAGGGACTGGCTGCTATTGGGCGAAGTGCCGGGGCAGGATCTCCTGTCATCTCACCTTGCTCCTGCCGA
GAAAGTATCCATCATGGCTGATGCAATGCGGCGGCTGCATACGCTTGATCCGGCTACCTGCCCATTCGAC
CACCAAGCGAAACATCGCATCGAGCGAGCACGTACTCGGATGGAAGCCGGTCTTGTCGATCAGGATGATC
TGGACGAAGAGCATCAGGGGCTCGCGCCAGCCGAACTGTTCGCCAGGCTCAAGGCGCGCATGCCCGACGG
CGAGGATCTCGTCGTGACCCATGGCGATGCCTGCTTGCCGAATATCATGGTGGAAAATGGCCGCTTTTCT
GGATTCATCGACTGTGGCCGGCTGGGTGTGGCGGACCGCTATCAGGACATAGCGTTGGCTACCCGTGATA
TTGCTGAAGAGCTTGGCGGCGAATGGGCTGACCGCTTCCTCGTGCTTTACGGTATCGCCGCTCCCGATTC
GCAGCGCATCGCCTTCTATCGCCTTCTTGACGAGTTCTTCTGAGCGGGACTCTGGGGTTCGAAATGACCG
ACCAAGCGACGCCCAACCTGCCATCACGAGATTTCGATTCCACCGCCGCCTTCTATGAAAGGTTGGGCTT
CGGAATCGTTTTCCGGGACGCCGGCTGGATGATCCTCCAGCGCGGGGATCTCATGCTGGAGTTCTTCGCC
CACCCCAACTTGTTTATTGCAGCTTATAATGGTTACAAATAAAGCAATAGCATCACAAATTTCACAAATA
AAGCATTTTTTTCACTGCATTCTAGTTGTGGTTTGTCCAAACTCATCAATGTATCTTATCATGTCTGTAT
ACCGTCGACCTCTAGCTAGAGCTTGGCGTAATCATGGTCATAGCTGTTTCCTGTGTGAAATTGTTATCCG
CTCACAATTCCACACAACATACGAGCCGGAAGCATAAAGTGTAAAGCCTGGGGTGCCTAATGAGTGAGCT
AACTCACATTAATTGCGTTGCGCTCACTGCCCGCTTTCCAGTCGGGAAACCTGTCGTGCCAGCTGCATTA
ATGAATCGGCCAACGCGCGGGGAGAGGCGGTTTGCGTATTGGGCGCTCTTCCGCTTCCTCGCTCACTGAC
TCGCTGCGCTCGGTCGTTCGGCTGCGGCGAGCGGTATCAGCTCACTCAAAGGCGGTAATACGGTTATCCA
CAGAATCAGGGGATAACGCAGGAAAGAACATGTGAGCAAAAGGCCAGCAAAAGGCCAGGAACCGTAAAAA
GGCCGCGTTGCTGGCGTTTTTCCATAGGCTCCGCCCCCCTGACGAGCATCACAAAAATCGACGCTCAAGT
CAGAGGTGGCGAAACCCGACAGGACTATAAAGATACCAGGCGTTTCCCCCTGGAAGCTCCCTCGTGCGCT
CTCCTGTTCCGACCCTGCCGCTTACCGGATACCTGTCCGCCTTTCTCCCTTCGGGAAGCGTGGCGCTTTC
TCATAGCTCACGCTGTAGGTATCTCAGTTCGGTGTAGGTCGTTCGCTCCAAGCTGGGCTGTGTGCACGAA
CCCCCCGTTCAGCCCGACCGCTGCGCCTTATCCGGTAACTATCGTCTTGAGTCCAACCCGGTAAGACACG
ACTTATCGCCACTGGCAGCAGCCACTGGTAACAGGATTAGCAGAGCGAGGTATGTAGGCGGTGCTACAGA
GTTCTTGAAGTGGTGGCCTAACTACGGCTACACTAGAAGAACAGTATTTGGTATCTGCGCTCTGCTGAAG
CCAGTTACCTTCGGAAAAAGAGTTGGTAGCTCTTGATCCGGCAAACAAACCACCGCTGGTAGCGGTTTTT
TTGTTTGCAAGCAGCAGATTACGCGCAGAAAAAAAGGATCTCAAGAAGATCCTTTGATCTTTTCTACGGG
GTCTGACGCTCAGTGGAACGAAAACTCACGTTAAGGGATTTTGGTCATGAGATTATCAAAAAGGATCTTC
ACCTAGATCCTTTTAAATTAAAAATGAAGTTTTAAATCAATCTAAAGTATATATGAGTAAACTTGGTCTG
ACAGTTACCAATGCTTAATCAGTGAGGCACCTATCTCAGCGATCTGTCTATTTCGTTCATCCATAGTTGC
CTGACTCCCCGTCGTGTAGATAACTACGATACGGGAGGGCTTACCATCTGGCCCCAGTGCTGCAATGATA
CCGCGAGACCCACGCTCACCGGCTCCAGATTTATCAGCAATAAACCAGCCAGCCGGAAGGGCCGAGCGCA
GAAGTGGTCCTGCAACTTTATCCGCCTCCATCCAGTCTATTAATTGTTGCCGGGAAGCTAGAGTAAGTAG
TTCGCCAGTTAATAGTTTGCGCAACGTTGTTGCCATTGCTACAGGCATCGTGGTGTCACGCTCGTCGTTT
GGTATGGCTTCATTCAGCTCCGGTTCCCAACGATCAAGGCGAGTTACATGATCCCCCATGTTGTGCAAAA
AAGCGGTTAGCTCCTTCGGTCCTCCGATCGTTGTCAGAAGTAAGTTGGCCGCAGTGTTATCACTCATGGT
TATGGCAGCACTGCATAATTCTCTTACTGTCATGCCATCCGTAAGATGCTTTTCTGTGACTGGTGAGTAC
TCAACCAAGTCATTCTGAGAATAGTGTATGCGGCGACCGAGTTGCTCTTGCCCGGCGTCAATACGGGATA
ATACCGCGCCACATAGCAGAACTTTAAAAGTGCTCATCATTGGAAAACGTTCTTCGGGGCGAAAACTCTC
AAGGATCTTACCGCTGTTGAGATCCAGTTCGATGTAACCCACTCGTGCACCCAACTGATCTTCAGCATCT
TTTACTTTCACCAGCGTTTCTGGGTGAGCAAAAACAGGAAGGCAAAATGCCGCAAAAAAGGGAATAAGGG
CGACACGGAAATGTTGAATACTCATACTCTTCCTTTTTCAATATTATTGAAGCATTTATCAGGGTTATTG
TCTCATGAGCGGATACATATTTGAATGTATTTAGAAAAATAAACAAATAGGGGTTCCGCGCACATTTCCC
CGAAAAGTGCCACCTGACGTC
