>Addgene plasmid #66286 | FSHR-Tango | depositor partial sequence | sequence record 113186 | FSHR
ATGGCGCTGCTGCTTGTTAGTCTCCTTGCCTTTTTGAGCCTGGGATCCGGGTGTCACCATAGGATCTGTC
ATTGTTCAAACCGGGTGTTCTTGTGTCAAGAGTCCAAAGTCACCGAAATCCCATCTGATCTGCCAAGAAA
TGCCATTGAGCTTAGATTCGTGCTGACTAAACTCAGGGTGATTCAGAAGGGCGCCTTCTCTGGGTTCGGA
GACCTGGAAAAAATCGAGATCTCCCAGAATGACGTGCTGGAAGTAATCGAGGCTGATGTGTTTAGCAACC
TGCCAAAACTGCACGAAATCAGGATTGAGAAAGCGAACAATCTTCTGTATATAAATCCCGAGGCATTCCA
GAATTTGCCTAACCTCCAATATCTCCTGATATCCAATACCGGCATCAAGCACCTCCCCGATGTGCATAAG
ATACACTCTTTGCAGAAGGTCCTGCTGGACATCCAGGATAATATTAACATCCATACAATCGAGCGAAACT
CTTTCGTGGGCCTTAGCTTTGAATCCGTGATTTTGTGGCTGAACAAGAATGGCATTCAAGAGATCCACAA
TTGCGCCTTTAACGGGACCCAGCTGGACGAGCTCAATCTGAGCGACAATAACAATCTGGAGGAGCTCCCC
AACGACGTGTTTCATGGCGCGAGTGGACCCGTTATCCTCGACATTAGCCGGACACGCATCCATTCTCTTC
CATCCTACGGACTGGAAAACCTTAAGAAGCTCAGGGCGCGATCCACCTATAACCTGAAAAAGCTGCCGAC
ACTTGAGAAGTTGGTCGCCCTCATGGAGGCTAGCCTCACCTATCCATCCCATTGTTGTGCCTTCGCTAAT
TGGAGGCGGCAAATCTCTGAACTTCACCCAATCTGCAATAAATCCATCCTCAGGCAAGAGGTGGATTACA
TGACCCAGGCCAGAGGTCAGCGGTCAAGCCTGGCAGAAGACAATGAGTCCTCTTACAGCCGCGGGTTCGA
TATGACCTATACAGAGTTTGACTACGACCTGTGCAACGAGGTGGTGGATGTCACGTGTTCTCCAAAGCCC
GACGCCTTTAACCCATGTGAGGACATCATGGGCTACAACATCCTGAGAGTGCTGATATGGTTTATCTCAA
TCCTGGCTATTACCGGCAATATCATCGTCCTGGTCATTCTTACTACATCCCAATATAAGCTCACGGTGCC
ACGCTTTCTGATGTGCAACCTCGCTTTTGCCGACCTTTGTATCGGGATCTATCTCCTGCTGATCGCATCC
GTTGACATCCACACAAAGAGCCAGTACCACAATTACGCGATTGATTGGCAGACCGGGGCTGGCTGTGACG
CTGCAGGATTCTTTACCGTGTTTGCGTCAGAGTTGAGTGTGTACACCCTGACAGCGATTACCCTGGAGCG
GTGGCACACCATTACCCACGCGATGCAACTGGATTGCAAGGTCCAACTGCGGCATGCTGCTTCAGTGATG
GTTATGGGTTGGATTTTCGCTTTCGCAGCAGCACTGTTTCCAATCTTCGGCATCAGTTCTTACATGAAAG
TTTCCATCTGTCTGCCAATGGACATTGACAGCCCCCTTAGCCAGCTGTACGTCATGTCCCTTCTGGTGCT
CAACGTGCTGGCCTTCGTGGTCATTTGTGGATGCTACATCCATATTTACCTGACTGTTCGGAATCCCAAC
ATCGTGTCTTCCAGCTCCGACACTAGGATAGCCAAGAGGATGGCTATGCTGATCTTCACGGATTTCCTCT
GCATGGCACCGATTTCATTCTTCGCCATCTCTGCCTCCCTGAAGGTGCCGCTGATTACGGTGTCTAAAGC
TAAGATTCTGCTTGTATTGTTCCACCCAATTAACTCTTGTGCCAATCCATTCCTGTACGCAATATTTACC
AAAAACTTCAGGCGAGATTTTTTTATCCTCCTGTCAAAGTGTGGGTGCTATGAGATGCAAGCTCAAATTT
ATAGAACTGAAACTTCCAGTACAGTACACAATACGCACCCTCGGAACGGCCATTGCTCCTCAGCTCCGCG
GGTAACAAGCGGATCCACATACATTCTGGTCCCACTGTCACACCTGGCCCAGAAC
