>Addgene plasmid #66286 | FSHR-Tango | addgene partial sequence | sequence record 117630 | CMV-F 5'-CGCAAATGGGCGGTAGGCGTG-3'
TCTCTGGCTAACTAGAGAACCCACTGCTTACTGGCTTATCGAAATTAATACGACTCACTATAGGGAGACC
CAAGCTGGCTAGCGTTTAAACTTAAGCTTGGTACCGAGCTCGGATCCACTAGTCCAGTGTGGTGGAATTC
TGCAGATATCCAGCACAGTGGCGGCCGCGCCACCATGAAGACGATCATCGCCCTGAGCTACATCTTCTGC
CTGGTATTCGCCGACTACAAGGACGATGATGACGCCAGCATCGATATGGCGCTGCTGCTTGTTAGTCTCC
TTGCCTTTTTGAGCCTGGGATCCGGGTGTCACCATAGGATCTGTCATTGTTCAAACCGGGTGTTCTTGTG
TCAAGAGTCCAAAGTCACCGAAATCCCATCTGATCTGCCAAGAAATGCCATTGAGCTTAGATTCGTGCTG
ACTAAACTCAGGGTGATTCAGAAGGGCGCCTTCTCTGGGTTCGGAGACCTGGAAAAAATCGAGATCTCCC
AGAATGACGTGCTGGAAGTAATCGAGGCTGATGTGTTTAGCAACCTGCCAAAACTGCACGAAATCAGGAT
TGAGAAAGCGAACAATCTTCTGTATATAAATCCCGAGGCATTCCAGAATTTGCCTAACCTCCAATATCTC
CTGATATCCAATACCGGCATCAAGCACCTCCCCGATGTGCATAAGATACACTCTTTGCAGAAGGTCCTGC
TGGACATCCAGGATAATATTAACATCCATACAATCGAGCGAAACTCTTTCGTGGGCCTTAGCTTTGAATC
CGTGATTTTGTGGCTGAACAAGAATGGCATTCAAGAGATCCACAATTGCGCCTTTAACGGGACCCAGCTG
GACGAGCTCAATCTGAGCGACAATAACAATCTGGAGGAGCTCCCCAACGACGTGTTTCATGGCGCGAGTG
GACCCGTTATCCTCGACATTAGCCGGACACGCATCCATTCTCTTCCATCCTACGGACTGGAAAACCTTAA
GAAGCTCAGGGCGCGATCCACCTATAACCTGAAAAAGCTGCCGACACTTGAGAAGTTGGTCGCCCTCATG
GAGGCTAGCCTCACCTATCCATCC
