>Addgene plasmid #66286 | FSHR-Tango | addgene partial sequence | sequence record 118058 | Tet-R 5'-GGCGAGTTTACGGGTTGTTA-3'
CTCTAATGCGCTGTTAATCACTTTACTTTTATCTAATCTTAGCTGGAAGTACAGGTTCTCACCGGTCGAT
GAAGTGTCCTTGGCCAGGGAGGAGCTGGCGGTGGTGCAGGACTCATCTTGGGGACCCAGGCTGGGTGGGG
TGCGTCCACCGGTATCGATGTTCTGGGCCAGGTGTGACAGTGGGACCAGAATGTATGTGGATCCGCTTGT
TACCCGCGGAGCTGAGGAGCAATGGCCGTTCCGAGGGTGCGTATTGTGTACTGTACTGGAAGTTTCAGTT
CTATAAATTTGAGCTTGCATCTCATAGCACCCACACTTTGACAGGAGGATAAAAAAATCTCGCCTGAAGT
TTTTGGTAAATATTGCGTACAGGAATGGATTGGCACAAGAGTTAATTGGGTGGAACAATACAAGCAGAAT
CTTAGCTTTAGACACCGTAATCAGCGGCACCTTCAGGGAGGCAGAGATGGCGAAGAATGAAATCGGTGCC
ATGCAGAGGAAATCCGTGAAGATCAGCATAGCCATCCTCTTGGCTATCCTAGTGTCGGAGCTGGAAGACA
CGATGTTGGGATTCCGAACAGTCAGGTAAATATGGATGTAGCATCCACAAATGACCACGAAGGCCAGCAC
GTTGAGCACCAGAAGGGACATGACGTACAGCTGGCTAAGGGGGCTGTCAATGTCCATTGGCAGACAGATG
GAAACTTTCATGTAAGAACTGATGCCGAAGATTGGAAACAGTGCTGCTGCGAAAGCGAAAATCCAACCCA
TAACCATCACTGAAGCAGCATGCCGCAGTTGGACCTTGCAATCCAGTTGCATCGCGTGGGTAATGGTGTG
CCACCGCTCCAGGGTAATCGCTGTCAGGGTGTACACACTCAACTCTGACGCAAACACGGTAAAGAATCCT
GCAGCGTCACAGCCAGCCCCGGTCTGCCAATCAATCGCGTAATTGTGGTACTGGCTCTTTGTGTGGATGT
CAACGGATGCGATCAGCAGGAGATAGATCCCGATACAAAGGTCGGCAAAAGCGAGGTTGCACATCAGAAA
GCGTGGC
